>Addgene plasmid #199973 | YP32 | addgene full sequence | sequence record 405061 | Addgene NGS Result
ATTTTTTTTATCTTTTTCCCGCGCCTAGCATGTGACCTCCTTGAAACAGAGGGGCACTGAAATTTACTTT
TTTCTTTTTTAGGATCCTTTTTTTATATAAAAGGGCCTTGGTCTGAAACTCCTGCGTCTCGCGTTTTTAA
GCATACAATCAACTATTTTTTAAGTAAGTAACTTAAAGAGGAGAAAGGTACCATGGTCAGTGTCATCAAA
GAAGAAATGAAGATCAAGTTGCACATGGAAGGTAACGTTAATGGTCATGCCTTTGTTATTGAAGGTGATG
GTAAAGGTAAACCATACGATGGTACTCAAACTTTGAACTTGACTGTCAAAGAAGGTGCTCCATTGCCATT
CTCTTACGATATTTTGACTAACGCCTTCCAATACGGTAATAGAGCTTTTACTAAGTACCCAGCCGATATC
CCAGATTACTTTAAGCAAACTTTTCCAGAAGGTTACTCCTGGGAAAGAACTATGTCTTACGAAGATAACG
CTATCTGCAACGTCAGATCCGAAATTTCTATGGAAGGTGATTGCTTCATCTACAAGATCAGATTCGATGG
TAAGAACTTTCCACCAAATGGTCCAGTCATGCAAAAAAAGACTTTGAAGTGGGAACCATCCACCGAAATG
ATGTATGTTAGAGATGGTTTCTTGATGGGTGATGTCAATATGGCTTTGTTGTTGGAAGGTGGTGGTCATC
ATAGATGTGATTTCAAGACTTCTTACAAGGCCAAGAAGGTTGTTCAATTGCCAGATGCTCATAAGATCGA
TCACAGAATCGAAATCTTGTCCCACGATAGAGATTACTCCAAGGTTAAGTTGTACGAAAACGCTGTTGCT
AGAAACTCTTTGTTGCCATCTCAAGCTTCTAAGTAACATGTAATTAGTTATGTCACGCTTACATTCACGC
CCTCCCCCCACATCCGCTCTAACCGAAAAGGAAGGAGTTAGACAACCTGAAGTCTAGGTCCCTATTTATT
TTTTTATAGTTATGTTAGTATTAAGAACGTTATTTATATTTCAAATTTTTCTTTTTTTTCTGTACAGACG
CGTGTACGCATGTAACATTATACTGAAAACCTTGCTTGAGAAGGTTTTGGGACGCTCGAAGGCTTTGTGG
AGGTCGACACGAGCGACTGAGTTCGGACGTCACGACCTGCCTGGATATCGTGCACCGCTCGTGCACTGAC
GTCATGATCGACGAGTCGCACAGAGGCCTCTGACACTGACTCGACCTGACTAGCGTCGAGCAGTGACGAC
CTGCCCGGGCACAGCAACTGTGCCACTCGTCTGATCCGTCGTCCCATCGGCTGAATCGATGCCTCGTCCC
CGCCGGGTCACCCGGCCAGCGACATGGAGGCCCAGAATACCCTCCTTGACAGTCTTGACGTGCGCAGCTC
AGGGGCATGATGTGACTGTCGCCCGTACATTTAGCCCATACATCCCCATGTATAATCATTTGCATCCATA
CATTTTGATGGCCGCACGGCGCGAAGCAAAAATTACGGCACCTCGCTGCAGACCTGCGAGCAGGGAAACG
CTCCCCTCACAGACGCGTTGAATTGTCCCCACGCCGCGCCCCTGTAGAGAAATATAAAAGGTTAGGATTT
GCCACTGAGGTTCTTCTTTCATATACTTCCTTTTAAAATCTTGCTAGGATACAGTTCTCACATCACATCC
GAACATAAACAACCATGGGTAAAAAGCCTGAACTCACCGCGACGTCTGTCGAGAAGTTTCTGATCGAAAA
GTTCGACAGCGTCTCCGACCTGATGCAGCTCTCGGAGGGCGAAGAATCTCGTGCTTTCAGCTTCGATGTA
GGAGGGCGTGGATATGTCCTGCGGGTAAATAGCTGCGCCGATGGTTTCTACAAAGATCGTTATGTTTATC
GGCACTTTGCATCGGCCGCGCTCCCGATTCCGGAAGTGCTTGACATTGGGGAGTTCAGCGAGAGCCTGAC
CTATTGCATCTCCCGCCGTGCACAGGGTGTCACGTTGCAAGACCTGCCTGAAACCGAACTGCCCGCTGTT
CTGCAGCCGGTCGCGGAGGCCATGGATGCGATCGCTGCGGCCGATCTTAGCCAGACGAGCGGGTTCGGCC
CATTCGGACCGCAAGGAATCGGTCAATACACTACATGGCGTGATTTCATATGCGCGATTGCTGATCCCCA
TGTGTATCACTGGCAAACTGTGATGGACGACACCGTCAGTGCGTCCGTCGCGCAGGCTCTCGATGAGCTG
ATGCTTTGGGCCGAGGACTGCCCCGAAGTCCGGCACCTCGTGCACGCGGATTTCGGCTCCAACAATGTCC
TGACGGACAATGGCCGCATAACAGCGGTCATTGACTGGAGCGAGGCGATGTTCGGGGATTCCCAATACGA
GGTCGCCAACATCTTCTTCTGGAGGCCGTGGTTGGCTTGTATGGAGCAACAGACGCGCTACTTCGAGCGG
AGGCATCCGGAGCTTGCAGGATCGCCGCGGCTCCGGGCGTATATGCTCCGCATTGGTCTTGACCAACTCT
ATCAGAGCTTGGTTGACGGCAATTTCGATGATGCAGCTTGGGCGCAGGGTCGATGCGACGCAATCGTCCG
ATCCGGAGCCGGGACTGTCGGGCGTACACAAATCGCCCGCAGAAGCGCGGCCGTCTGGACCGATGGCTGT
GTAGAAGTACTCGCCGATAGTGGAAACCGACGCCCCAGCACTCGTCCGAGGGCAAAGGAATAATCAGTAC
TGACAATAAAAAGATTCTTGTTTTCAAGAACTTGTCATTTGTATAGTTTTTTTATATTGTAGTTGTTCTA
TTTTAATCAAATGTTAGCGTGATTTATATTTTTTTTCGCCTCGACATCATCTGCCCAGATGCGAAGTTAA
GTGCGCAGAAAGTAATATCATGCGTCAATCGTATGTGAATGCTGGTCGCTATACTGCTATCGATGTGGCA
GTGCGTCCAGCTCAGTCAGACTCAGTCCTGGTGTCGTCAGCCTGTGAGCAAAAGGCCAGCAAAAGGCCAG
GAACCGTAAAAAGGCCGCGTTGCTGGCGTTTTTCCATAGGCTCCGCCCCCCTGACGAGCATCACAAAAAT
CGACGCTCAAGTCAGAGGTGGCGAAACCCGACAGGACTATAAAGATACCAGGCGTTTCCCCCTGGAAGCT
CCCTCGTGCGCTCTCCTGTTCCGACCCTGCCGCTTACCGGATACCTGTCCGCCTTTCTCCCTTCGGGAAG
CGTGGCGCTTTCTCATAGCTCACGCTGTAGGTATCTCAGTTCGGTGTAGGTCGTTCGCTCCAAGCTGGGC
TGTGTGCACGAACCCCCCGTTCAGCCCGACCGCTGCGCCTTATCCGGTAACTATCGTCTTGAGTCCAACC
CGGTAAGACACGACTTATCGCCACTGGCAGCAGCCACTGGTAACAGGATTAGCAGAGCGAGGTATGTAGG
CGGTGCTACAGAGTTCTTGAAGTGGTGGCCTAACTACGGCTACACTAGAAGAACAGTATTTGGTATCTGC
GCTCTGCTGAAGCCAGTTACCTTCGGAAAAAGAGTTGGTAGCTCTTGATCCGGCAAACAAACCACCGCTG
GTAGCGGTGGTTTTTTTGTTTGCAAGCAGCAGATTACGCGCAGAAAAAAAGGATCTCAAGAAGATCCTTT
GATCTTTTCTACGGGGTCTGACGCTCAGTGGAACGAAAACTCACGTTAAGGGATTTTGGTCATGAGATTA
TCAAAAAGGATCTTCACCTAGATCCTTTTAAATTAAAAATGAAGTTTTAAATCAATCTAAAGTATATATG
AGTAAACTTGGTCTGACAGTTACCAATGCTTAATCAGTGAGGCACCTATCTCAGCGATCTGTCTATTTCG
TTCATCCATAGTTGCCTGACTCCCCGTCGTGTAGATAACTACGATACGGGAGGGCTTACCATCTGGCCCC
AGTGCTGCAATGATACCGCGAGACCCACGCTCACCGGCTCCAGATTTATCAGCAATAAACCAGCCAGCCG
GAAGGGCCGAGCGCAGAAGTGGTCCTGCAACTTTATCCGCCTCCATCCAGTCTATTAATTGTTGCCGGGA
AGCTAGAGTAAGTAGTTCGCCAGTTAATAGTTTGCGCAACGTTGTTGCCATTGCTACAGGCATCGTGGTG
TCACGCTCGTCGTTTGGTATGGCTTCATTCAGCTCCGGTTCCCAACGATCAAGGCGAGTTACATGATCCC
CCATGTTGTGCAAAAAAGCGGTTAGCTCCTTCGGTCCTCCGATCGTTGTCAGAAGTAAGTTGGCCGCAGT
GTTATCACTCATGGTTATGGCAGCACTGCATAATTCTCTTACTGTCATGCCATCCGTAAGATGCTTTTCT
GTGACTGGTGAGTACTCAACCAAGTCATTCTGAGAATAGTGTATGCGGCGACCGAGTTGCTCTTGCCCGG
CGTCAATACGGGATAATACCGCGCCACATAGCAGAACTTTAAAAGTGCTCATCATTGGAAAACGTTCTTC
GGGGCGAAAACTCTCAAGGATCTTACCGCTGTTGAGATCCAGTTCGATGTAACCCACTCGTGCACCCAAC
TGATCTTCAGCATCTTTTACTTTCACCAGCGTTTCTGGGTGAGCAAAAACAGGAAGGCAAAATGCCGCAA
AAAAGGGAATAAGGGCGACACGGAAATGTTGAATACTCATACTCTTCCTTTTTCAATATTATTGAAGCAT
TTATCAGGGTTATTGTCTCATGAGCGGATACATATTTGAATGTATTTAGAAAAATAAACAAATAGGGGTT
CCGCGCACATTTCCCCGAAAAGTGCCACCTGATGCGGTGTGAAATACCGCACAGATGCGTAAGGAGAAAA
TACCGCATCAGGGTCAGTCACAGTGGAGCCTAGCACTCACTCAGCGTGACGGCTCAGAGCAGAATTCACG
AGCCAGAAATAGTAACTTTTGCCTAAATCACAAATTGCAAAATTTAATTGCTTGCAAAAGGTCACATGCT
TATAATCAACTTTTTTAAAAATTTAAAATACTTTTTTATTTTTTATTTTTAAACATAAATGAAATAATTT
ATTTATTGTTTATGATTACCGAAACATAAAACCTGCTCAAGAAAAAGAAACTGTTTTGTCCTTGGAAAAA
AAGCACTACCTAGGAGCGGCCAAAATGCCGGCTTACATTTTATGTTAGCTGGTGGACTGACGCCAGAAAA
TGTTGGTGATGCGCTTAGATTAAATGGCGTTATTGGTGTTGATGTAAGCGGAGGTGTGGAGACAAATGGT
GTAAAAGACTCTAACAAAATAGCAAATTTCGTCAAAAATGCTAAGAAATAGGTTATTACTGAGTAGTATT
TATTTAAGTATTGTTTGTGCACTTGCCTGCAAGCCTTTTGAAAAGCAAGCATAAAAGATCTAAACATAAA
ATCTGTAAAATAACAAGATGTAAAGATAATGCTAAATCATTTGGCTTTTTGATTGATTGTACAGGAAAAT
ATACATCGCAGGGGGTTGACTTTTACCATTTCACCGCAATGGAATTAAACTTGTTGAAGAGAATGTTCAC
AGGCGCATACGCTACAATGACCCGATTCTTGCTAGCCGAATTCCAGTCAGGCTGCTAGCACCAGAGCTAC
GTGACCGCAGGACTAGCTCCAGCTGAGCGACACGCGAACAGGTGTAGAGTCAGTCGTGCTGCAAGGTCGC
ACTAATACGACTCACTATAGGG
Features (pLannotate 1.2.2; 11 found; start..end, strand, type, name):
    199..867     +  CDS            mUkG: mUkG is a basic (constitutively fluorescent) green fluorescent protein published in 2008, derived from Sarcophyton sp.. It has moderate acid sensitivity.
    922..1111    +  terminator     CYC1 terminator: S. cerevisiae CYC1; transcription terminator for CYC1
   1351..2926    +  gene           hphMX6: yeast selectable marker conferring hygromycin resistance
   2729..2926    +  terminator     TEF terminator: Ashbya gossypii TEF terminator
   3041..3629    -  rep_origin     ori: high-copy-number ColE1/pMB1/pBR322/pUC origin of replication
   3800..4660    -  CDS            AmpR: β-lactamase; bla; confers resistance to ampicillin, carbenicillin, and related antibiotics
   4661..4765    -  promoter       AmpR promoter: bla
   4792..4842    +  misc_feature   bom (fragment): basis of mobility region from pBR322
   4971..5140    -  misc_feature   CEN4 (fragment): S. cerevisiae CEN4 centromere
   5141..5567    +  rep_origin     ARS1 (fragment): S. cerevisiae autonomously replicating sequence ARS1
   5673..5691    +  promoter       T7 promoter: promoter for bacteriophage T7 RNA polymerase
