[The description below was written by a language model from this plasmid's Addgene catalogue record and pLannotate feature annotations shown in this document.]
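Description:
YP32 is a yeast/E. coli shuttle vector built on the pRCVS6H backbone that expresses a green fluorescent protein from a synthetic yeast promoter, designated promoter 32. The sequenced plasmid is about 5.7 kb. In E. coli it is maintained through a ColE1/pUC-type origin and selected with ampicillin via the β-lactamase gene and its native promoter. The annotation describes this origin as high-copy, whereas the catalogue entry lists the plasmid as low copy, and the record does not resolve that difference. In Saccharomyces cerevisiae, fragments of the CEN4 centromere and the ARS1 autonomously replicating sequence provide stable, low-copy episomal maintenance. The hphMX6 cassette, ending in the Ashbya gossypii TEF terminator, confers hygromycin resistance, so selection does not depend on an auxotrophic host background.

The reporter cassette consists of the fluorescent protein coding sequence followed by the yeast CYC1 transcription terminator. The catalogue calls the insert GFP of synthetic origin, but the automated annotation matches the open reading frame to mUkG, a constitutively fluorescent green protein derived from the soft coral Sarcophyton. The synthetic promoter itself is not annotated in the feature table. It presumably lies in the short unannotated stretch immediately upstream of the reporter, next to a T7 promoter annotated near the end of the sequence record. The insert was assembled by Gibson cloning.

The name suggests that YP32 is one of a numbered set of synthetic promoter constructs, in which green fluorescence reports promoter strength in yeast. The associated publication concerns cross-kingdom expression of synthetic genetic elements for metabolite discovery.
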