Addgene plasmid #199973: YP32
Purpose: Yeast/E coli shuttle vector expressing GFP from synthetic yeast promoter 32
Depositing lab: Farren Isaacs. Depositing organization: Yale University. Publication: Cross-kingdom expression of synthetic genetic elements promotes discovery of metabolites in the human microbiome. Patel JR, Oh J, Wang S, Crawford JM, Isaacs FJ. Cell. 2022 Apr 28;185(9):1487-1505.e14. doi: 10.1016/j.cell.2022.03.008. Epub 2022 Apr 1. PubMed 35366417.
Backbone
  Vector backbone: pRCVS6H
  Vector type: Yeast Expression
  Selectable markers: Hygromycin
Growth in bacteria
  Bacterial resistance: Ampicillin, 100 μg/mL
  Growth temperature: 37°C
  Growth strain: BL21
  Copy number: Low Copy
Gene/Insert
  Gene/Insert name: GFP
  Species: Synthetic
  Cloning method: Gibson Cloning
Terms and licenses: Academic/Nonprofit Terms; Industry Terms: Not Available to Industry
How to cite: YP32 was a gift from Farren Isaacs (Addgene plasmid # 199973 ; http://n2t.net/addgene:199973 ; RRID:Addgene_199973)
