>Addgene plasmid #199973 | YP32 | depositor partial sequence | sequence record 387798 | Promoter Sequence
ATTTTTTTTATCTTTTTCCCGCGCCTAGCATGTGACCTCCTTGAAACAGAGGGGCACTGAAATTTACTTT
TTTCTTTTTTAGGATCCTTTTTTTATATAAAAGGGCCTTGGTCTGAAACTCCTGCGTCTCGCGTTTTTAA
GCATACAATCAACTATTTTTTAAGTAAGTAA
